Addgene plasmid #12980: pcDNA3-EGFP-Rac1-wt
Depositing lab: Gary Bokoch. Depositing organization: Scripps California (The Scripps Research Institute). Publication: Rho family proteins modulate rapid apoptosis induced by cytotoxic T lymphocytes and Fas. Subauste MC, Von Herrath M, Benard V, Chamberlain CE, Chuang TH, Chu K, Bokoch GM, Hahn KM. J Biol Chem. 2000 Mar 31. 275(13):9725-33. 10.1074/jbc.275.13.9725 PubMed 10734125.
Backbone
  Vector backbone: pcDNA3-EGFP
  Backbone manufacturer: Invitrogen
  Backbone size w/o insert (bp): 6100
  Vector type: Mammalian Expression
Growth in bacteria
  Bacterial resistance: Ampicillin, 100 μg/mL
  Growth temperature: 37°C
  Growth strain: DH5alpha
  Copy number: High Copy
Gene/Insert
  Gene/Insert name: Rac1
  Species: H. sapiens (human)
  Insert size (bp): 579
  GenBank ID: AF498964
  Entrez Gene: RAC1 (a.k.a. MIG5, MRD48, Rac-1, TC-25, p21-Rac1)
  Tag / fusion protein: EGFP (N terminal on backbone)
  Cloning method: Restriction Enzyme; 5′ cloning site EcoRI (not destroyed); 3′ cloning site XhoI (not destroyed)
  Sequencing primers: 5′ T7 for EGFP; 3′ Sp6
Terms and licenses: Academic/Nonprofit Terms; Industry Terms: Not Available to Industry
How to cite: pcDNA3-EGFP-Rac1-wt was a gift from Gary Bokoch (Addgene plasmid # 12980 ; http://n2t.net/addgene:12980 ; RRID:Addgene_12980)
