[The description below was written by a language model from this plasmid's Addgene catalogue record and pLannotate feature annotations shown in this document.]
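Description:
pcDNA3-EGFP-Rac1-wt is a mammalian expression plasmid built on a pcDNA3 backbone that already carries EGFP, into which the wild-type human RAC1 coding sequence (579 bp) was cloned between EcoRI and XhoI sites that remain intact. The sequenced plasmid is about 6.7 kb. It is maintained in E. coli at high copy through a ColE1/pUC-type origin and selected with ampicillin via the β-lactamase gene. An f1 origin is also present, which in principle allows single-stranded DNA production.

Expression is driven by the human cytomegalovirus immediate-early enhancer and promoter. The EGFP open reading frame lies directly upstream of Rac1, so the product is Rac1 tagged with EGFP at its N terminus, leaving the GTPase's C terminus free. The transcript is terminated by the bovine growth hormone polyadenylation signal. T7 and SP6 phage promoters flank the fusion cassette and serve as sequencing primer sites. A separate SV40 early promoter drives the neomycin phosphotransferase gene, followed by an SV40 polyadenylation signal, which provides G418 selection for stable mammalian lines. The automated annotation also reports short fragments (an HIV-1 LTR piece, ble, lacI, bom, and lac promoter/operator elements). These appear to be backbone remnants or partial matches rather than functional parts of the design.

The construct provides constitutive expression of fluorescently labelled wild-type Rac1, a Rho-family small GTPase, so that its localisation and the effects of its overexpression can be followed in transfected cells. The associated publication concerns the role of Rho-family proteins in apoptosis induced by cytotoxic T lymphocytes and Fas. The "wt" in the name suggests it can serve as a wild-type reference for mutant Rac1 versions, though the record does not list any.
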