Features (pLannotate 1.2.2; 22 found; start..end, strand, type, name):
      1..380     +  enhancer       CMV enhancer: human cytomegalovirus immediate early enhancer
    381..584     +  promoter       CMV promoter: human cytomegalovirus (CMV) immediate early promoter
    580..613     +  LTR            5' LTR (truncated) (fragment): truncated 5' long terminal repeat (LTR) from HIV-1
    629..647     +  promoter       T7 promoter: promoter for bacteriophage T7 RNA polymerase
    667..1383    +  CDS            EGFP: EGFP is a basic (constitutively fluorescent) green fluorescent protein published in 1996, derived from Aequorea victoria. It is reported to be a rapidly-maturing weak dimer with moderate acid sensitivity.
   1390..1968    +  CDS            Rac1 (sequence partly withheld): human Rac family small GTPase 1
   1996..2014    -  promoter       SP6 promoter: promoter for bacteriophage SP6 RNA polymerase
   2040..2264    +  polyA_signal   bGH poly(A) signal: bovine growth hormone polyadenylation signal
   2268..2289    +  promoter       SV40 promoter (fragment): SV40 enhancer and early promoter
   2310..2738    +  rep_origin     f1 ori (sequence partly withheld): f1 bacteriophage origin of replication; arrow indicates direction of (+) strand synthesis
   2752..3081    +  promoter       SV40 promoter: SV40 enhancer and early promoter
   3148..3939    +  CDS            neo: KKA2_KLEPN - Also known as kan, nptII. Experimental evidence at protein level: Swiss-Prot protein existence level 1. Resistance to kanamycin, neomycin, paromomycin, ribostamycin, butirosin and gentamicin B. From Klebsiella pneumoniae.
   3963..4121    +  CDS            ble (fragment): BLE_KLEPN - Experimental evidence at protein level: Swiss-Prot protein existence level 1. Binding protein with a strong affinity to the bleomycin family of antibiotics. Binds to CL990; an antimitotic-antibiotic compound. From Klebsiella pneumoniae.
   4116..4237    +  polyA_signal   SV40 poly(A) signal: SV40 polyadenylation signal
   4310..4326    -  protein_bind   lac operator: The lac repressor binds to the lac operator to inhibit transcription in E. coli. This inhibition can be relieved by adding lactose or isopropyl-β-D-thiogalactopyranoside (IPTG). lac repressor encoded by lacI
   4334..4364    -  promoter       lac promoter: promoter for the E. coli lac operon
   4379..4400    -  protein_bind   CAP binding site: CAP binding activates transcription in the presence of cAMP. E. coli catabolite activator protein
   4413..4505    -  CDS            lacI (fragment): lac repressor; lacI; The lac repressor binds to the lac operator to inhibit transcription in E. coli. This inhibition can be relieved by adding lactose or isopropyl-β-D-thiogalactopyranoside (IPTG).
   4688..5276    -  rep_origin     ori: high-copy-number ColE1/pMB1/pBR322/pUC origin of replication
   5447..6307    -  CDS            AmpR: β-lactamase; bla; confers resistance to ampicillin, carbenicillin, and related antibiotics
   6308..6412    -  promoter       AmpR promoter: bla
   6471..6523    -  misc_feature   bom (fragment): basis of mobility region from pBR322
>Addgene plasmid #12980 | pcDNA3-EGFP-Rac1-wt | addgene full sequence | sequence record 139725 | Addgene NGS result
GACATTGATTATTGACTAGTTATTAATAGTAATCAATTACGGGGTCATTAGTTCATAGCCCATATATGGA
GTTCCGCGTTACATAACTTACGGTAAATGGCCCGCCTGGCTGACCGCCCAACGACCCCCGCCCATTGACG
TCAATAATGACGTATGTTCCCATAGTAACGCCAATAGGGACTTTCCATTGACGTCAATGGGTGGAGTATT
TACGGTAAACTGCCCACTTGGCAGTACATCAAGTGTATCATATGCCAAGTACGCCCCCTATTGACGTCAA
TGACGGTAAATGGCCCGCCTGGCATTATGCCCAGTACATGACCTTATGGGACTTTCCTACTTGGCAGTAC
ATCTACGTATTAGTCATCGCTATTACCATGGTGATGCGGTTTTGGCAGTACATCAATGGGCGTGGATAGC
GGTTTGACTCACGGGGATTTCCAAGTCTCCACCCCATTGACGTCAATGGGAGTTTGTTTTGGCACCAAAA
TCAACGGGACTTTCCAAAATGTCGTAACAACTCCGCCCCATTGACGCAAATGGGCGGTAGGCGTGTACGG
TGGGAGGTCTATATAAGCAGAGCTCTCTGGCTAACTAGAGAACCCACTGCTTACTGGCTTATCGAAATTA
ATACGACTCACTATAGGGAGACCCAAGCTTGCCACCATGGTGAGCAAGGGCGAGGAGCTGTTCACCGGGG
TGGTGCCCATCCTGGTCGAGCTGGACGGCGACGTAAACGGCCACAAGTTCAGCGTGTCCGGCGAGGGCGA
GGGCGATGCCACCTACGGCAAGCTGACCCTGAAGTTCATCTGCACCACCGGCAAGCTGCCCGTGCCCTGG
CCCACCCTCGTGACCACCCTGACCTACGGCGTGCAGTGCTTCAGCCGCTACCCCGACCACATGAAGCAGC
ACGACTTCTTCAAGTCCGCCATGCCCGAAGGCTACGTCCAGGAGCGCACCATCTTCTTCAAGGACGACGG
CAACTACAAGACCCGCGCCGAGGTGAAGTTCGAGGGCGACACCCTGGTGAACCGCATCGAGCTGAAGGGC
ATCGACTTCAAGGAGGACGGCAACATCCTGGGGCACAAGCTGGAGTACAACTACAACAGCCACAACGTCT
ATATCATGGCCGACAAGCAGAAGAACGGCATCAAGGTGAACTTCAAGATCCGCCACAACATCGAGGACGG
CAGCGTGCAGCTCGCCGACCACTACCAGCAGAACACCCCCATCGGCGACGGCCCCGTGCTGCTGCCCGAC
AACCACTACCTGAGCACCCAGTCCGCCCTGAGCAAAGACCCCAACGAGAAGCGCGATCACATGGTCCTGC
TGGAGTTCGTGACCGCCGCCGGGATCACTCTCGGCATGGACGAGCTGTACAAGGAATTC
[531 nt withheld, positions 1390-1920]
TGCCCGCCTCCCGTGAAGAAGAGGAAGAGAAAATGCCTGCTGTTGTAACTCGAGCATGCATCTAGAGGGC
CCTATTCTATAGTGTCACCTAAATGCTAGAGCTCGCTGATCAGCCTCGACTGTGCCTTCTAGTTGCCAGC
CATCTGTTGTTTGCCCCTCCCCCGTGCCTTCCTTGACCCTGGAAGGTGCCACTCCCACTGTCCTTTCCTA
ATAAAATGAGGAAATTGCATCGCATTGTCTGAGTAGGTGTCATTCTATTCTGGGGGGTGGGGTGGGGCAG
GACAGCAAGGGGGAGGATTGGGAAGACAATAGCAGGCATGCTGGGGATGCGGTGGGCTCTATGGCTTCTG
AGGCGGAAAGAACCAGCTGGGGCTCTAGGGGGTATCCCC
[124 nt withheld, positions 2310-2433]
C
[91 nt withheld, positions 2435-2525]
A
[49 nt withheld, positions 2527-2575]
CCTTTGACGTTGGAGTCCACGTTCTTT
[37 nt withheld, positions 2603-2639]
ACCCTATCTCGGTCTATTCTTTTGATTTATAAGGGATTTTGCCGATTTCGGCCTATTGGTTAAAAAATGA
GCTGATTTAACAAAAATTTAACGCGAATTAATTCTGTGGAATGTGTGTCAGTTAGGGTGTGGAAAGTCCC
CAGGCTCCCCAGCAGGCAGAAGTATGCAAAGCATGCATCTCAATTAGTCAGCAACCAGGTGTGGAAAGTC
CCCAGGCTCCCCAGCAGGCAGAAGTATGCAAAGCATGCATCTCAATTAGTCAGCAACCATAGTCCCGCCC
CTAACTCCGCCCATCCCGCCCCTAACTCCGCCCAGTTCCGCCCATTCTCCGCCCCATGGCTGACTAATTT
TTTTTATTTATGCAGAGGCCGAGGCCGCCTCTGCCTCTGAGCTATTCCAGAAGTAGTGAGGAGGCTTTTT
TGGAGGCCTAGGCTTTTGCAAAAAGCTCCCGGGAGCTTGTATATCCATTTTCGGATCTGATCAAGAGACA
GGATGAGGATCGTTTCGCATGATTGAACAAGATGGATTGCACGCAGGTTCTCCGGCCGCTTGGGTGGAGA
GGCTATTCGGCTATGACTGGGCACAACAGACAATCGGCTGCTCTGATGCCGCCGTGTTCCGGCTGTCAGC
GCAGGGGCGCCCGGTTCTTTTTGTCAAGACCGACCTGTCCGGTGCCCTGAATGAACTGCAGGACGAGGCA
GCGCGGCTATCGTGGCTGGCCACGACGGGCGTTCCTTGCGCAGCTGTGCTCGACGTTGTCACTGAAGCGG
GAAGGGACTGGCTGCTATTGGGCGAAGTGCCGGGGCAGGATCTCCTGTCATCTCACCTTGCTCCTGCCGA
GAAAGTATCCATCATGGCTGATGCAATGCGGCGGCTGCATACGCTTGATCCGGCTACCTGCCCATTCGAC
CACCAAGCGAAACATCGCATCGAGCGAGCACGTACTCGGATGGAAGCCGGTCTTGTCGATCAGGATGATC
TGGACGAAGAGCATCAGGGGCTCGCGCCAGCCGAACTGTTCGCCAGGCTCAAGGCGCGCATGCCCGACGG
CGAGGATCTCGTCGTGACCCATGGCGATGCCTGCTTGCCGAATATCATGGTGGAAAATGGCCGCTTTTCT
GGATTCATCGACTGTGGCCGGCTGGGTGTGGCGGACCGCTATCAGGACATAGCGTTGGCTACCCGTGATA
TTGCTGAAGAGCTTGGCGGCGAATGGGCTGACCGCTTCCTCGTGCTTTACGGTATCGCCGCTCCCGATTC
GCAGCGCATCGCCTTCTATCGCCTTCTTGACGAGTTCTTCTGAGCGGGACTCTGGGGTTCGAAATGACCG
ACCAAGCGACGCCCAACCTGCCATCACGAGATTTCGATTCCACCGCCGCCTTCTATGAAAGGTTGGGCTT
CGGAATCGTTTTCCGGGACGCCGGCTGGATGATCCTCCAGCGCGGGGATCTCATGCTGGAGTTCTTCGCC
CACCCCAACTTGTTTATTGCAGCTTATAATGGTTACAAATAAAGCAATAGCATCACAAATTTCACAAATA
AAGCATTTTTTTCACTGCATTCTAGTTGTGGTTTGTCCAAACTCATCAATGTATCTTATCATGTCTGTAT
ACCGTCGACCTCTAGCTAGAGCTTGGCGTAATCATGGTCATAGCTGTTTCCTGTGTGAAATTGTTATCCG
CTCACAATTCCACACAACATACGAGCCGGAAGCATAAAGTGTAAAGCCTGGGGTGCCTAATGAGTGAGCT
AACTCACATTAATTGCGTTGCGCTCACTGCCCGCTTTCCAGTCGGGAAACCTGTCGTGCCAGCTGCATTA
ATGAATCGGCCAACGCGCGGGGAGAGGCGGTTTGCGTATTGGGCGCTCTTCCGCTTCCTCGCTCACTGAC
TCGCTGCGCTCGGTCGTTCGGCTGCGGCGAGCGGTATCAGCTCACTCAAAGGCGGTAATACGGTTATCCA
CAGAATCAGGGGATAACGCAGGAAAGAACATGTGAGCAAAAGGCCAGCAAAAGGCCAGGAACCGTAAAAA
GGCCGCGTTGCTGGCGTTTTTCCATAGGCTCCGCCCCCCTGACGAGCATCACAAAAATCGACGCTCAAGT
CAGAGGTGGCGAAACCCGACAGGACTATAAAGATACCAGGCGTTTCCCCCTGGAAGCTCCCTCGTGCGCT
CTCCTGTTCCGACCCTGCCGCTTACCGGATACCTGTCCGCCTTTCTCCCTTCGGGAAGCGTGGCGCTTTC
TCATAGCTCACGCTGTAGGTATCTCAGTTCGGTGTAGGTCGTTCGCTCCAAGCTGGGCTGTGTGCACGAA
CCCCCCGTTCAGCCCGACCGCTGCGCCTTATCCGGTAACTATCGTCTTGAGTCCAACCCGGTAAGACACG
ACTTATCGCCACTGGCAGCAGCCACTGGTAACAGGATTAGCAGAGCGAGGTATGTAGGCGGTGCTACAGA
GTTCTTGAAGTGGTGGCCTAACTACGGCTACACTAGAAGAACAGTATTTGGTATCTGCGCTCTGCTGAAG
CCAGTTACCTTCGGAAAAAGAGTTGGTAGCTCTTGATCCGGCAAACAAACCACCGCTGGTAGCGGTGGTT
TTTTTGTTTGCAAGCAGCAGATTACGCGCAGAAAAAAAGGATCTCAAGAAGATCCTTTGATCTTTTCTAC
GGGGTCTGACGCTCAGTGGAACGAAAACTCACGTTAAGGGATTTTGGTCATGAGATTATCAAAAAGGATC
TTCACCTAGATCCTTTTAAATTAAAAATGAAGTTTTAAATCAATCTAAAGTATATATGAGTAAACTTGGT
CTGACAGTTACCAATGCTTAATCAGTGAGGCACCTATCTCAGCGATCTGTCTATTTCGTTCATCCATAGT
TGCCTGACTCCCCGTCGTGTAGATAACTACGATACGGGAGGGCTTACCATCTGGCCCCAGTGCTGCAATG
ATACCGCGAGACCCACGCTCACCGGCTCCAGATTTATCAGCAATAAACCAGCCAGCCGGAAGGGCCGAGC
GCAGAAGTGGTCCTGCAACTTTATCCGCCTCCATCCAGTCTATTAATTGTTGCCGGGAAGCTAGAGTAAG
TAGTTCGCCAGTTAATAGTTTGCGCAACGTTGTTGCCATTGCTACAGGCATCGTGGTGTCACGCTCGTCG
TTTGGTATGGCTTCATTCAGCTCCGGTTCCCAACGATCAAGGCGAGTTACATGATCCCCCATGTTGTGCA
AAAAAGCGGTTAGCTCCTTCGGTCCTCCGATCGTTGTCAGAAGTAAGTTGGCCGCAGTGTTATCACTCAT
GGTTATGGCAGCACTGCATAATTCTCTTACTGTCATGCCATCCGTAAGATGCTTTTCTGTGACTGGTGAG
TACTCAACCAAGTCATTCTGAGAATAGTGTATGCGGCGACCGAGTTGCTCTTGCCCGGCGTCAATACGGG
ATAATACCGCGCCACATAGCAGAACTTTAAAAGTGCTCATCATTGGAAAACGTTCTTCGGGGCGAAAACT
CTCAAGGATCTTACCGCTGTTGAGATCCAGTTCGATGTAACCCACTCGTGCACCCAACTGATCTTCAGCA
TCTTTTACTTTCACCAGCGTTTCTGGGTGAGCAAAAACAGGAAGGCAAAATGCCGCAAAAAAGGGAATAA
GGGCGACACGGAAATGTTGAATACTCATACTCTTCCTTTTTCAATATTATTGAAGCATTTATCAGGGTTA
TTGTCTCATGAGCGGATACATATTTGAATGTATTTAGAAAAATAAACAAATAGGGGTTCCGCGCACATTT
CCCCGAAAAGTGCCACCTGACGTCGACGGATCGGGAGATCTCCCGATCCCCTATGGTGCACTCTCAGTAC
AATCTGCTCTGATGCCGCATAGTTAAGCCAGTATCTGCTCCCTGCTTGTGTGTTGGAGGTCGCTGAGTAG
TGCGCGAGCAAAATTTAAGCTACAACAAGGCAAGGCTTGACCGACAATTGCATGAAGAATCTGCTTAGGG
TTAGGCGTTTTGCGCTGCTTCGCGATGTACGGGCCAGATATACGCGTT
