>Addgene plasmid #12980 | pcDNA3-EGFP-Rac1-wt | addgene partial sequence | sequence record 19388 | 12980 with SP6
GGCATTTTCTCTTCCTCTTCTTCACGGGAGGCGGGCA
[531 nt withheld, positions 38-568]
GAATTCCTTGTACAGCTCGTCCATGCCGAGAGTGATCCCGGCGGCGGTCACGAACTCCAGCAGGACCATG
TGATCGCGCTTCTCGTTGGGGTCTTTGCTCAGGGCGGACTGGGTGCTCAGGTAGTGGTTGTCGGGCAGCA
GCACGGGGCCGTCGCCGATGGGGGTGTTCTGCTGG
