>Addgene plasmid #12980 | pcDNA3-EGFP-Rac1-wt | addgene partial sequence | sequence record 160421 | EGFP-C 5'-CATGGTCCTGCTGGAGTTCGTG-3'
GGACGAGCTGTACAAGGAATTC
[531 nt withheld, positions 23-553]
TGCCCGCCTCCCGTGAAGAAGAGGAAGAGAAAATGCCTGCTGTTGTAACTCGAGCATGCATCTAGAGGGC
CCTATTCTATAGTGTCACCTAAATGCTAGAGCTCGCTGATCAGCCTCGACTGTGCCTTCTAGTTGCCAGC
CATCTGTTGTTTGCCCCTCCCCCGTGCCTTCCTTGACCCTGGAAGGTGCCACTCCCACTGTCCTTTCCTA
ATAAAATGAGGAAATTGCATCGCATTGTCTGAGTAGGTGTCATTCTATTCTGGGGGGTGGGGTGGGGCAG
GACAGCAAGGGGGAGGAT
